Addgene plasmid #22328: pCI-MOR2-1
Depositing lab: Hiroaki Matsunami. Depositing organization: Duke University. Publication: Odor coding by a Mammalian receptor repertoire. Saito H, Chi Q, Zhuang H, Matsunami H, Mainland JD. Sci Signal. 2009 . 2(60):ra9. 10.1126/scisignal.2000016 PubMed 19261596.
Backbone
  Vector backbone: pCI
  Backbone manufacturer: Promega
  Backbone size w/o insert (bp): 4006
  Vector type: Mammalian Expression
Growth in bacteria
  Bacterial resistance: Ampicillin, 100 μg/mL
  Growth temperature: 37°C
  Growth strain: DH5alpha
  Copy number: Unknown
Gene/Insert
  Gene/Insert name: MOR2-1 (alt name: Mus musculus olfactory receptor 632)
  Species: M. musculus (mouse)
  Insert size (bp): 954
  GenBank ID: NM_147119
  Entrez Gene: Olfr632 (a.k.a. MOR2-1)
  Tag / fusion protein: Rho (N terminal on insert)
  Cloning method: Restriction Enzyme; 5′ cloning site NheI (not destroyed); 3′ cloning site NotI (not destroyed)
  Sequencing primers: 5′ T7; 3′ EBV-rev
Terms and licenses: Academic/Nonprofit Terms; Industry Terms: Not Available to Industry
How to cite: pCI-MOR2-1 was a gift from Hiroaki Matsunami (Addgene plasmid # 22328 ; http://n2t.net/addgene:22328 ; RRID:Addgene_22328)
