[The description below was written by a language model from this plasmid's Addgene catalogue record and pLannotate feature annotations shown in this document.]
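Description:
pCI-MOR2-1 is a mammalian expression plasmid built on the Promega pCI backbone and carrying the mouse olfactory receptor MOR2-1 (Olfr632). It is propagated in E. coli through a high-copy ColE1/pUC-type origin and selected with ampicillin via the β-lactamase gene. An f1 origin is also present, which would permit single-stranded DNA production. The depositor's full sequence is about 5 kb, consistent with the roughly 4 kb backbone plus the 954 bp insert. No mammalian selection marker is annotated, so the plasmid is suited to transient transfection.

Expression is driven by the human cytomegalovirus immediate-early enhancer and promoter. This is followed by the chimeric β-globin/immunoglobulin intron, which generally improves transcript processing and expression. Transcription is terminated by the SV40 polyadenylation signal. A T7 promoter sits just upstream of the coding region, serves as a sequencing primer site, and could support in vitro transcription. The receptor was cloned between NheI and NotI sites, both retained, and carries an N-terminal Rho tag, a short stretch from the amino terminus of rhodopsin. This tag is commonly added to odorant receptors to promote their trafficking to the plasma membrane in heterologous cells and to allow detection at the cell surface. The automated annotation labels these two elements by their closest database homologues (a Xenopus rhodopsin fragment and human OR51B2). These labels reflect sequence similarity, and the catalogue entry identifies the insert as mouse. The small large T antigen, lacZα, bom and rop fragments annotated elsewhere are backbone remnants.

The associated publication concerns odor coding across a mammalian receptor repertoire. This suggests the construct is one of a panel of tagged receptors expressed in cultured cells to test their responses to odorants.
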