Features (pLannotate 1.2.2; 15 found; start..end, strand, type, name):
    140..517     +  enhancer       CMV enhancer: human cytomegalovirus immediate early enhancer
    519..718     +  promoter       CMV promoter: human cytomegalovirus (CMV) immediate early promoter
    857..989     +  intron         chimeric intron: chimera between introns from human β-globin and immunoglobulin heavy chain genes
   1034..1052    +  promoter       T7 promoter: promoter for bacteriophage T7 RNA polymerase
   1058..1120    +  CDS            rho (fragment): OPSD_XENLA - Experimental evidence at protein level: Swiss-Prot protein existence level 1. Photoreceptor required for image-forming vision at low light intensity. Required for photoreceptor cell viability after birth (By similarity). Light-induced isomerization of 11-cis to all-trans retinal triggers a conformational change that activates signaling via G- proteins. Subsequent receptor phosphorylation mediates displacement of the bound G-protein alpha subunit by arrestin and terminates signaling (By similarity). From Xenopus laevis (African clawed frog).
   1160..2068    +  CDS            OR51B2: O51B2_HUMAN - Also known as OR51B1P. Experimental evidence at protein level: Swiss-Prot protein existence level 1. Odorant receptor. From Homo sapiens (Human).
   2110..2231    -  polyA_signal   SV40 poly(A) signal: SV40 polyadenylation signal
   2254..2322    -  CDS            large T antigen (fragment): large T antigen from SV40 (simian virus 40)
   2341..2408    +  CDS            lacZα (fragment): LacZα fragment of β-galactosidase; lacZ fragment
   2412..2840    +  rep_origin     f1 ori (sequence partly withheld): f1 bacteriophage origin of replication; arrow indicates direction of (+) strand synthesis
   2868..2967    -  misc_feature   bom (fragment): basis of mobility region from pBR322
   3069..3104    -  CDS            rop (fragment): Rop protein, which maintains plasmids at low copy number; rop
   3199..3303    +  promoter       AmpR promoter: bla
   3304..4164    +  CDS            AmpR: β-lactamase; bla; confers resistance to ampicillin, carbenicillin, and related antibiotics
   4335..4923    +  rep_origin     ori: high-copy-number ColE1/pMB1/pBR322/pUC origin of replication
>Addgene plasmid #22328 | pCI-MOR2-1 | depositor full sequence | sequence record 10238 | Author sequence
TCAATATTGGCCATTAGCCATATTATTCATTGGTTATATAGCATAAATCAATATTGGCTATTGGCCATTG
CATACGTTGTATCTATATCATAATATGTACATTTATATTGGCTCATGTCCAATATGACCGCCATGTTGGC
ATTGATTATTGACTAGTTATTAATAGTAATCAATTACGGGGTCATTAGTTCATAGCCCATATATGGAGTT
CCGCGTTACATAACTTACGGTAAATGGCCCGCCTGGCTGACCGCCCAACGACCCCCGCCCATTGACGTCA
ATAATGACGTATGTTCCCATAGTAACGCCAATAGGGACTTTCCATTGACGTCAATGGGTGGAGTATTTAC
GGTAAACTGCCCACTTGGCAGTACATCAAGTGTATCATATGCCAAGTCCGCCCCCTATTGACGTCAATGA
CGGTAAATGGCCCGCCTGGCATTATGCCCAGTACATGACCTTACGGGACTTTCCTACTTGGCAGTACATC
TACGTATTAGTCATCGCTATTACCATGGTGATGCGGTTTTGGCAGTACACCAATGGGCGTGGATAGCGGT
TTGACTCACGGGGATTTCCAAGTCTCCACCCCATTGACGTCAATGGGAGTTTGTTTTGGCACCAAAATCA
ACGGGACTTTCCAAAATGTCGTAATAACCCCGCCCCGTTGACGCAAATGGGCGGTAGGCGTGTACGGTGG
GAGGTCTATATAAGCAGAGCTCGTTTAGTGAACCGTCAGATCACTAGAAGCTTTATTGCGGTAGTTTATC
ACAGTTAAATTGCTAACGCAGTCAGTGCTTCTGACACAACAGTCTCGAACTTAAGCTGCAGAAGTTGGTC
GTGAGGCACTGGGCAGGTAAGTATCAAGGTTACAAGACAGGTTTAAGGAGACCAATAGAAACTGGGCTTG
TCGAGACAGAGAAGACTCTTGCGTTTCTGATAGGCACCTATTGGTCTTACTGACATCCACTTTGCCTTTC
TCTCCACAGGTGTCCACTCCCAGTTCAATTACAGCTCTTAAGGCTAGAGTACTTAATACGACTCACTATA
GGCTAGCATGAATGGCACAGAAGGCCCTAACTTCTACGTGCCCTTCTCCAATGCGACGGGTGTGGTACGC
GAATTCACGCGTATGAAGGTGTCTATTCCACCACGTGCCAACTTCAGCTACGCTATATTTTTGCTCACCG
GCTTCCCAGGTCTGGAATGGGCTCATCATTGGATTTCACTGCCCATATTTATGGGGTATTTTGTAGCCAT
CATGGGTAATGCCACTATCTTGCATCTGGTTCGAACTGACCCTTCCCTCCACCAGCCCATGTACTACTTC
CTGGCCATCTTGGCCGTGACAGACCTGGGCTTATGCATGTCAACGCTGCCTTCTGTGCTGGGGGTGTTAT
GGTTTGATGCCCGGATGGTGGGTCTGGTGCCCTGTGTGCTCCAGCAGCACTTCCTCCACTCTTTCTCCTT
CATGGAATCAGCAGTGCTATTTGCTATGGCTCTGGACCGTCTGATAGCAATCCGATTCCCGCTGCGCTAT
GCATCTGTGCTCACTGGGCCCCGTGTGGCATTGATAGGCACGGTGCTGGGTATGCGGAGTGCAGCTATTA
CAGCCGCACCCTCACTACATCTACTGACATTTGACTACTGTCACCCTGGTGCTCTCTCCCATGCCTATTG
TCTTCATCAGGACATGATCCGTCTGGCCTGTTCTGACACCCGCTTCAACAGACTCTATGGACTGTGCATC
ATCATGCTAGCCATGGGTTCAGATGTCCTCTTCATCCTGCTCTCCTACGCTGTCATCCTCCGCACAGTGC
TGGCCATTGCCTCTGCAGGGGAGAGGCTCAAGGCCCTCAACACGTGCGTCTCCCACATCCTGGCTGTACT
CTGTTTTTATGTTCCTGTTCTGGGCCTGTCCATTGTGCACAGATTTGGACAGCACACCTCACCCCTGGTG
CACATCCTAATGGGCACAGTGTCTGTGCTTTTTCCACCCGTGATGAACCCTGTTATCTACAGCATCAAGA
CCCAACAGATCCGCAGGGCCATTGTCAAGGTGATTTCACTGGGTAAGATTCAGTAAGCGGCCGCTTCGAG
CAGACATGATAAGATACATTGATGAGTTTGGACAAACCACAACTAGAATGCAGTGAAAAAAATGCTTTAT
TTGTGAAATTTGTGATGCTATTGCTTTATTTGTAACCATTATAAGCTGCAATAAACAAGTTAACAACAAC
AATTGCATTCATTTTATGTTTCAGGTTCAGGGGGAGATGTGGGAGGTTTTTTAAAGCAAGTAAAACCTCT
ACAAATGTGGTAAAATCGATAAGGATCCGGGCTGGCGTAATAGCGAAGAGGCCCGCACCGATCGCCCTTC
CCAACAGTTGCGCAGCCTGAATGGCGAATGG
[124 nt withheld, positions 2412-2535]
C
[91 nt withheld, positions 2537-2627]
A
[49 nt withheld, positions 2629-2677]
CCTTTGACGTTGGAGTCCACGTTCTTT
[37 nt withheld, positions 2705-2741]
ACCCTATCTCGGTCTATTCTTTTGATTTATAAGGGATTTTGCCGATTTCGGCCTATTGGTTAAAAAATGA
GCTGATTTAACAAAAATTTAACGCGAATTTTAACAAAATATTAACGCTTACAATTTCCTGATGCGGTATT
TTCTCCTTACGCATCTGTGCGGTATTTCACACCGCATATGGTGCACTCTCAGTACAATCTGCTCTGATGC
CGCATAGTTAAGCCAGCCCCGACACCCGCCAACACCCGCTGACGCGCCCTGACGGGCTTGTCTGCTCCCG
GCATCCGCTTACAGACAAGCTGTGACCGTCTCCGGGAGCTGCATGTGTCAGAGGTTTTCACCGTCATCAC
CGAAACGCGCGAGACGAAAGGGCCTCGTGATACGCCTATTTTTATAGGTTAATGTCATGATAATAATGGT
TTCTTAGACGTCAGGTGGCACTTTTCGGGGAAATGTGCGCGGAACCCCTATTTGTTTATTTTTCTAAATA
CATTCAAATATGTATCCGCTCATGAGACAATAACCCTGATAAATGCTTCAATAATATTGAAAAAGGAAGA
GTATGAGTATTCAACATTTCCGTGTCGCCCTTATTCCCTTTTTTGCGGCATTTTGCCTTCCTGTTTTTGC
TCACCCAGAAACGCTGGTGAAAGTAAAAGATGCTGAAGATCAGTTGGGTGCACGAGTGGGTTACATCGAA
CTGGATCTCAACAGCGGTAAGATCCTTGAGAGTTTTCGCCCCGAAGAACGTTTTCCAATGATGAGCACTT
TTAAAGTTCTGCTATGTGGCGCGGTATTATCCCGTATTGACGCCGGGCAAGAGCAACTCGGTCGCCGCAT
ACACTATTCTCAGAATGACTTGGTTGAGTACTCACCAGTCACAGAAAAGCATCTTACGGATGGCATGACA
GTAAGAGAATTATGCAGTGCTGCCATAACCATGAGTGATAACACTGCGGCCAACTTACTTCTGACAACGA
TCGGAGGACCGAAGGAGCTAACCGCTTTTTTGCACAACATGGGGGATCATGTAACTCGCCTTGATCGTTG
GGAACCGGAGCTGAATGAAGCCATACCAAACGACGAGCGTGACACCACGATGCCTGTAGCAATGGCAACA
ACGTTGCGCAAACTATTAACTGGCGAACTACTTACTCTAGCTTCCCGGCAACAATTAATAGACTGGATGG
AGGCGGATAAAGTTGCAGGACCACTTCTGCGCTCGGCCCTTCCGGCTGGCTGGTTTATTGCTGATAAATC
TGGAGCCGGTGAGCGTGGGTCTCGCGGTATCATTGCAGCACTGGGGCCAGATGGTAAGCCCTCCCGTATC
GTAGTTATCTACACGACGGGGAGTCAGGCAACTATGGATGAACGAAATAGACAGATCGCTGAGATAGGTG
CCTCACTGATTAAGCATTGGTAACTGTCAGACCAAGTTTACTCATATATACTTTAGATTGATTTAAAACT
TCATTTTTAATTTAAAAGGATCTAGGTGAAGATCCTTTTTGATAATCTCATGACCAAAATCCCTTAACGT
GAGTTTTCGTTCCACTGAGCGTCAGACCCCGTAGAAAAGATCAAAGGATCTTCTTGAGATCCTTTTTTTC
TGCGCGTAATCTGCTGCTTGCAAACAAAAAAACCACCGCTACCAGCGGTGGTTTGTTTGCCGGATCAAGA
GCTACCAACTCTTTTTCCGAAGGTAACTGGCTTCAGCAGAGCGCAGATACCAAATACTGTTCTTCTAGTG
TAGCCGTAGTTAGGCCACCACTTCAAGAACTCTGTAGCACCGCCTACATACCTCGCTCTGCTAATCCTGT
TACCAGTGGCTGCTGCCAGTGGCGATAAGTCGTGTCTTACCGGGTTGGACTCAAGACGATAGTTACCGGA
TAAGGCGCAGCGGTCGGGCTGAACGGGGGGTTCGTGCACACAGCCCAGCTTGGAGCGAACGACCTACACC
GAACTGAGATACCTACAGCGTGAGCTATGAGAAAGCGCCACGCTTCCCGAAGGGAGAAAGGCGGACAGGT
ATCCGGTAAGCGGCAGGGTCGGAACAGGAGAGCGCACGAGGGAGCTTCCAGGGGGAAACGCCTGGTATCT
TTATAGTCCTGTCGGGTTTCGCCACCTCTGACTTGAGCGTCGATTTTTGTGATGCTCGTCAGGGGGGCGG
AGCCTATGGAAAAACGCCAGCAACGCGGCCTTTTTACGGTTCCTGGCCTTTTGCTGGCCTTTTGCTCACA
TGGCTCGACAGATCT
