>Addgene plasmid #22328 | pCI-MOR2-1 | addgene partial sequence | sequence record 28160 | 22328 with T7
TACTTCTACGTGCCCTTCTCCAATGCGACGGGTGTGGTACGCGAATTCACGCGTATGAAGGTGTCTATTC
CACCACGTGCCAACTTCAGCTACGCTATATTTTTGCTCACCGGCTTCCCAGGTCTGGAATGGGCTCATCA
TTGGATTTCACTGCCCATATTTATGGGGTATTTTGTAGCCATCATGGGTAATGCCACTATCTTGCATCTG
GTTCGAACTGACCCTTCCCTCCACCAGCCCATGTACTACTTCCTGGCCATCTTGGCCGTGACAGACCTGG
GCTTATGCATGTCAACGCTGCCTTCTGTGCTGGGGGTGTTATGGTTTGATGCCCGGATGGTGGGTCTGGT
GCCCTGTGTGCTCCAGCAGCACTTCCTCCACTCTTTCTCCTTCATGGAATCAGCAGTGCTATTTGCTATG
GCTCTGGACCGTCTGATAGCAATCCGATTCCCGCTGCGCTATGCATCTGTGCTCACTGGGCCCCGTGTGG
CATTGATAGGCACGGTGCTGGGTATGCGGAGTGCAGCTATTACAGCCGCACCCTCACTACATCTACTGAC
ATTTGACTACTGTCACCCTGGTGCTCTCTCCCATGCCTATTGTCTTCATCAGGACATGATCCGTCTGGCC
TGTTCTGACACCCGCTTCAACAGACTCTATGGACTGTGCATCATCATGCTAGCCATGGGTTCAGATGTCC
TCTTCATCC
